Addgene plasmid #135651: pBS L30 Ruby3-Rab7A
Purpose: Rab7A fused to the red fluorescent protein Ruby3 in N-ter under control of a weak L30 promoter.
Depositing lab: Raphael Gaudin. Publication: Rab7-harboring vesicles are carriers of the transferrin receptor through the biosynthetic secretory pathway. Deffieu MS, Cesonyte I, Delalande F, Boncompain G, Dorobantu C, Song E, Lucansky V, Hirschler A, Cianferani S, Perez F, Carapito C, Gaudin R. Sci Adv. 2021 Jan 8;7(2). pii: 7/2/eaba7803. doi: 10.1126/sciadv.aba7803. Print 2021 Jan. PubMed 33523982.
Backbone
  Vector backbone: pBS
  Modifications to backbone: Modified for mammalian expression using the promoter of the mouse ribosomal protein L30 gene ("weak promoter") and a HSV TK polyA tail
  Vector type: Mammalian Expression
Growth in bacteria
  Bacterial resistance: Ampicillin, 100 μg/mL
  Growth temperature: 37°C
  Growth strain: DH5alpha
  Copy number: Unknown
Gene/Insert
  Gene/Insert name: Rab7A (alt names: Rab7; ras-related protein Rab-7a)
  Species: H. sapiens (human)
  Insert size (bp): 624
  GenBank ID: NP_004628.4 7879
  Entrez Gene: RAB7A (a.k.a. CMT2B, PRO2706, RAB7)
  Promoter: L30
  Tag / fusion protein: Ruby3 (N terminal on insert)
  Cloning method: Gateway Cloning
  Sequencing primers: 5′ M13pUC-fwd; 3′ T3
Terms and licenses: Academic/Nonprofit Terms; Industry Terms: Not Available to Industry
How to cite: pBS L30 Ruby3-Rab7A was a gift from Raphael Gaudin (Addgene plasmid # 135651 ; http://n2t.net/addgene:135651 ; RRID:Addgene_135651)
