[The description below was written by a language model from this plasmid's Addgene catalogue record and the feature table of its GenBank file.]
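Description:
pBS L30 Ruby3-Rab7A is a 5.3 kb mammalian expression plasmid built on a pBS (pBluescript-type) cloning backbone that was adapted for use in mammalian cells by adding the promoter of the mouse ribosomal protein L30 gene and a herpes simplex virus thymidine kinase polyadenylation signal. In E. coli it is maintained through a high-copy ColE1/pUC origin and selected with ampicillin via the beta-lactamase gene. The backbone also retains an f1 phage origin, the lac promoter/operator remnants, and flanking T7 and T3 promoters with M13 primer sites. No mammalian selection marker is annotated, so the plasmid appears suited to transient transfection rather than drug selection of stable lines.

The payload is human RAB7A (a 624 bp coding sequence) fused at its N-terminus to mRuby3, a bright, photostable monomeric red fluorescent protein. In the feature table, a Kozak consensus precedes the mRuby3 open reading frame, which is followed by an attB1 site, an unannotated interval of the size expected for Rab7A, and an attB2 site. This is consistent with the Rab7A sequence having been introduced by Gateway recombination downstream of the fluorescent tag, with the attB1 scar forming part of the linker. The L30 promoter is not annotated as a feature, but presumably occupies the unlabelled region between the T7 promoter and the Kozak sequence. L30 is described as a weak promoter, which keeps fusion protein levels low. This is generally useful for limiting overexpression artefacts when imaging a small GTPase associated with late endosomes and lysosomes. The associated study used such tools to examine Rab7-positive vesicles as carriers of the transferrin receptor along the biosynthetic secretory pathway.
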