LOCUS       Exported 5325 bp ds-DNA circular SYN 12-MAY-2021
DEFINITION  Rab7A fused to the red fluorescent protein Ruby3 in N-ter under
            control of a weak L30 promoter..
ACCESSION   .
VERSION     .
KEYWORDS    pBS L30 Ruby3-Rab7A
SOURCE      synthetic DNA construct
  ORGANISM  synthetic DNA construct
REFERENCE   1 (bases 1 to 5325)
  AUTHORS   Maika S. Deffieu, Ieva Cesonyte, Francois Delalande, Gaelle
            Boncompain, Cristina Dorobantu, Eli Song, Vincent Lucansky, Aurelie
            Hirschler, Sarah Cianferani, Tao Xu, Franck Perez, Christine
            Carapito, Raphael Gaudin
  TITLE     CRISPR-based bioengineering of the Transferrin Receptor revealed a
            role for Rab7 in the biosynthetic secretory pathway
  JOURNAL   Science Advances
REFERENCE   2 (bases 1 to 5325)
  AUTHORS   .
  TITLE     Direct Submission
  JOURNAL   Exported May 12, 2021 from SnapGene Server 1.1.58
            http://www.snapgene.com
FEATURES             Location/Qualifiers
     source          1..5325
                     /organism="synthetic DNA construct"
                     /mol_type="other DNA"
     primer_bind     1..17
                     /label=M13 fwd
                     /note="common sequencing primer, one of multiple similar
                     variants"
     primer_bind     24..43
                     /label=T7
                     /note="T7 promoter, forward primer"
     promoter        24..42
                     /label=T7 promoter
                     /note="promoter for bacteriophage T7 RNA polymerase"
     regulatory      455..464
                     /regulatory_class="other"
                     /note="vertebrate consensus sequence for strong initiation
                     of translation (Kozak, 1987)"
     CDS             461..1171
                     /codon_start=1
                     /product="monomeric red fluorescent protein derived from
                     mRuby2, with improved brightness and photostability (Bajar
                     et al., 2016)"
                     /label=mRuby3
                     /translation="MVSKGEELIKENMRMKVVMEGSVNGHQFKCTGEGEGRPYEGVQTM
                     RIKVIEGGPLPFAFDILATSFMYGSRTFIKYPADIPDFFKQSFPEGFTWERVTRYEDGG
                     VVTVTQDTSLEDGELVYNVKVRGVNFPSNGPVMQKKTKGWEPNTEMMYPADGGLRGYTD
                     IALKVDGGGHLHCNFVTTYRSKKTVGNIKMPGVHAVDHRLERIEESDNETYVVQREVAV
                     AKYSNLGGGMDELYK"
     protein_bind    1205..1229
                     /gene="mutant version of attB"
                     /label=attB1
                     /bound_moiety="BP Clonase(TM)"
                     /note="recombination site for the Gateway(R) BP reaction"
     protein_bind    complement(1857..1881)
                     /gene="mutant version of attB"
                     /label=attB2
                     /bound_moiety="BP Clonase(TM)"
                     /note="recombination site for the Gateway(R) BP reaction"
     primer_bind     complement(1925..1944)
                     /label=TK-pA-R
                     /note="Thymidine kinase polyA, reverse primer"
     polyA_signal    1969..2017
                     /label=HSV TK poly(A) signal
                     /note="herpes simplex virus thymidine kinase
                     polyadenylation signal (Cole and Stacy, 1985)"
     promoter        complement(2233..2251)
                     /label=T3 promoter
                     /note="promoter for bacteriophage T3 RNA polymerase"
     primer_bind     complement(2272..2288)
                     /label=M13 rev
                     /note="common sequencing primer, one of multiple similar
                     variants"
     primer_bind     complement(2272..2288)
                     /label=M13 Reverse
                     /note="In lacZ gene. Also called M13-rev"
     primer_bind     complement(2285..2307)
                     /label=M13/pUC Reverse
                     /note="In lacZ gene"
     protein_bind    2296..2312
                     /label=lac operator
                     /bound_moiety="lac repressor encoded by lacI"
                     /note="The lac repressor binds to the lac operator to
                     inhibit transcription in E. coli. This inhibition can be
                     relieved by adding lactose or
                     isopropyl-beta-D-thiogalactopyranoside (IPTG)."
     promoter        complement(2320..2350)
                     /label=lac promoter
                     /note="promoter for the E. coli lac operon"
     protein_bind    2365..2386
                     /label=CAP binding site
                     /bound_moiety="E. coli catabolite activator protein"
                     /note="CAP binding activates transcription in the presence
                     of cAMP."
     primer_bind     complement(2503..2520)
                     /label=L4440
                     /note="L4440 vector, forward primer"
     rep_origin      complement(2674..3262)
                     /direction=LEFT
                     /label=ori
                     /note="high-copy-number ColE1/pMB1/pBR322/pUC origin of
                     replication"
     primer_bind     complement(2754..2773)
                     /label=pBR322ori-F
                     /note="pBR322 origin, forward primer"
     CDS             complement(3433..4293)
                     /codon_start=1
                     /gene="bla"
                     /product="beta-lactamase"
                     /label=AmpR
                     /note="confers resistance to ampicillin, carbenicillin, and
                     related antibiotics"
                     /translation="MSIQHFRVALIPFFAAFCLPVFAHPETLVKVKDAEDQLGARVGYI
                     ELDLNSGKILESFRPEERFPMMSTFKVLLCGAVLSRIDAGQEQLGRRIHYSQNDLVEYS
                     PVTEKHLTDGMTVRELCSAAITMSDNTAANLLLTTIGGPKELTAFLHNMGDHVTRLDRW
                     EPELNEAIPNDERDTTMPVAMATTLRKLLTGELLTLASRQQLIDWMEADKVAGPLLRSA
                     LPAGWFIADKSGAGERGSRGIIAALGPDGKPSRIVVIYTTGSQATMDERNRQIAEIGAS
                     LIKHW"
     primer_bind     4056..4075
                     /label=Amp-R
                     /note="Ampicillin resistance gene, reverse primer"
     promoter        complement(4294..4398)
                     /gene="bla"
                     /label=AmpR promoter
     primer_bind     4466..4484
                     /label=pBRforEco
                     /note="pBR322 vectors, upsteam of EcoRI site, forward
                     primer"
     primer_bind     complement(4522..4544)
                     /label=pGEX 3'
                     /note="pGEX vectors, reverse primer"
     primer_bind     4644..4663
                     /label=pRS-marker
                     /note="pRS vectors, use to sequence yeast selectable
                     marker"
     rep_origin      4730..5185
                     /direction=RIGHT
                     /label=f1 ori
                     /note="f1 bacteriophage origin of replication; arrow
                     indicates direction of (+) strand synthesis"
     primer_bind     complement(4817..4836)
                     /label=F1ori-R
                     /note="F1 origin, reverse primer"
     primer_bind     5027..5048
                     /label=F1ori-F
                     /note="F1 origin, forward primer"
     primer_bind     5311..8
                     /label=M13/pUC Forward
                     /note="In lacZ gene"
     primer_bind     5325..17
                     /label=M13 Forward
                     /note="In lacZ gene. Also called M13-F20 or M13 (-21)
                     Forward"
ORIGIN
        1 gtaaaacgac ggccagtgaa ttgtaatacg actcactata gggcgaattc gagctcggta
       61 cccggggatc gcagaacaaa cgcccagaac cgaaggccgg agcccagacg ccgcagcagc
      121 ccagcctgcg ttgtaacccg gtccccatag caaccaacta ccgcagacta ctctcgcaag
      181 cgctgttctg cttgtgaccc ggaccggctt ctcttccgct tccggtccca caatcctctg
      241 tcggcctaga agagctttgc attgtgggag ctccttcctt tctcgctccc cggccatctt
      301 ggcggctggt gttggtgagt gagctctgcg gggtaaacga ttaggcggct cggggagctc
      361 cgctagctgg tgtttgacgc tctggattat aatcctctct tctgtcctct gtgtatgcta
      421 ggttgggggt tgtcccgcac ctactagagg atccgccacc atggtgtcta agggcgaaga
      481 gctgatcaag gaaaatatgc gtatgaaggt ggtcatggaa ggttcggtca acggccacca
      541 attcaaatgc acaggtgaag gagaaggcag accgtacgag ggagtgcaaa ccatgaggat
      601 caaagtcatc gagggaggac ccctgccatt tgcctttgac attcttgcca cgtcgttcat
      661 gtatggcagc cgtaccttta tcaagtaccc ggccgacatc cctgatttct ttaaacagtc
      721 ctttcctgag ggttttactt gggaaagagt tacgagatac gaagatggtg gagtcgtcac
      781 cgtcacgcag gacaccagcc ttgaggatgg cgagctcgtc tacaacgtca aggtcagagg
      841 ggtaaacttt ccctccaatg gtcccgtgat gcagaagaag accaagggtt gggagcctaa
      901 tacagagatg atgtatccag cagatggtgg tctgagagga tacactgaca tcgcactgaa
      961 agttgatggt ggtggccatc tgcactgcaa cttcgtgaca acttacaggt caaaaaagac
     1021 cgtcgggaac atcaagatgc ccggtgtcca tgccgttgat caccgcctgg aaaggatcga
     1081 ggagagtgac aatgaaacct acgtagtgca aagagaagtg gcagttgcca aatacagcaa
     1141 ccttggtggt ggcatggacg agctgtacaa gggtggttcc ggtggatctg gaggttctga
     1201 tatcacaagt ttgtacaaaa aagcaggcac catgacctct aggaagaaag tgttgctgaa
     1261 ggttatcatc ctgggagatt ctggagtcgg gaagacatca ctcatgaacc agtatgtgaa
     1321 taagaaattc agcaatcagt acaaagccac aataggagct gactttctga ccaaggaggt
     1381 gatggtggat gacaggctag tcacaatgca gatatgggac acagcaggac aggaacggtt
     1441 ccagtctctc ggtgtggcct tctacagagg tgcagactgc tgcgttctgg tatttgatgt
     1501 gactgccccc aacacattca aaaccctaga tagctggaga gatgagtttc tcatccaggc
     1561 cagtccccga gatcctgaaa acttcccatt tgttgtgttg ggaaacaaga ttgacctcga
     1621 aaacagacaa gtggccacaa agcgggcaca ggcctggtgc tacagcaaaa acaacattcc
     1681 ctactttgag accagtgcca aggaggccat caacgtggag caggcgttcc agacgattgc
     1741 acggaatgca cttaagcagg aaacggaggt ggagctgtac aacgaatttc ctgaacctat
     1801 caaactggac aagaatgacc gggccaaggc ctcggcagaa agctgcagtt gctagaaccc
     1861 agctttcttg tacaaagtgg tgatatcgta ggttgacctg cagggggaga tgggggaggc
     1921 taactgaaac acggaaggag acaataccgg aaggaacccg cgctatgacg gcaataaaaa
     1981 gacagaataa aacgcacggg tgttgggtcg tttgttcata aacgcggggt tcggtcccag
     2041 ggctggcact ctgtcgatac cccaccgaga ccccattggg gccaatacgc ccgcgtttct
     2101 tccttttccc caccccaccc cccaagttcg ggtgaaggcc cagggctcgc agccaacgtc
     2161 ggggcggcaa gccctgccat agccacgggc cccgtgggtt agggacgggg tcccccatgc
     2221 aagcttttgt tccctttagt gagggttaat ttcgagcttg gcgtaatcat ggtcatagct
     2281 gtttcctgtg tgaaattgtt atccgctcac aattccacac aacatacgag ccggaagcat
     2341 aaagtgtaaa gcctggggtg cctaatgagt gagctaactc acattaattg cgttgcgctc
     2401 actgcccgct ttccagtcgg gaaacctgtc gtgccagctg cattaatgaa tcggccaacg
     2461 cgcggggaga ggcggtttgc gtattgggcg ctcttccgct tcctcgctca ctgactcgct
     2521 gcgctcggtc gttcggctgc ggcgagcggt atcagctcac tcaaaggcgg taatacggtt
     2581 atccacagaa tcaggggata acgcaggaaa gaacatgtga gcaaaaggcc agcaaaaggc
     2641 caggaaccgt aaaaaggccg cgttgctggc gtttttccat aggctccgcc cccctgacga
     2701 gcatcacaaa aatcgacgct caagtcagag gtggcgaaac ccgacaggac tataaagata
     2761 ccaggcgttt ccccctggaa gctccctcgt gcgctctcct gttccgaccc tgccgcttac
     2821 cggatacctg tccgcctttc tcccttcggg aagcgtggcg ctttctcata gctcacgctg
     2881 taggtatctc agttcggtgt aggtcgttcg ctccaagctg ggctgtgtgc acgaaccccc
     2941 cgttcagccc gaccgctgcg ccttatccgg taactatcgt cttgagtcca acccggtaag
     3001 acacgactta tcgccactgg cagcagccac tggtaacagg attagcagag cgaggtatgt
     3061 aggcggtgct acagagttct tgaagtggtg gcctaactac ggctacacta gaagaacagt
     3121 atttggtatc tgcgctctgc tgaagccagt taccttcgga aaaagagttg gtagctcttg
     3181 atccggcaaa caaaccaccg ctggtagcgg tggttttttt gtttgcaagc agcagattac
     3241 gcgcagaaaa aaaggatctc aagaagatcc tttgatcttt tctacggggt ctgacgctca
     3301 gtggaacgaa aactcacgtt aagggatttt ggtcatgaga ttatcaaaaa ggatcttcac
     3361 ctagatcctt ttaaattaaa aatgaagttt taaatcaatc taaagtatat atgagtaaac
     3421 ttggtctgac agttaccaat gcttaatcag tgaggcacct atctcagcga tctgtctatt
     3481 tcgttcatcc atagttgcct gactccccgt cgtgtagata actacgatac gggagggctt
     3541 accatctggc cccagtgctg caatgatacc gcgagaccca cgctcaccgg ctccagattt
     3601 atcagcaata aaccagccag ccggaagggc cgagcgcaga agtggtcctg caactttatc
     3661 cgcctccatc cagtctatta attgttgccg ggaagctaga gtaagtagtt cgccagttaa
     3721 tagtttgcgc aacgttgttg ccattgctac aggcatcgtg gtgtcacgct cgtcgtttgg
     3781 tatggcttca ttcagctccg gttcccaacg atcaaggcga gttacatgat cccccatgtt
     3841 gtgcaaaaaa gcggttagct ccttcggtcc tccgatcgtt gtcagaagta agttggccgc
     3901 agtgttatca ctcatggtta tggcagcact gcataattct cttactgtca tgccatccgt
     3961 aagatgcttt tctgtgactg gtgagtactc aaccaagtca ttctgagaat agtgtatgcg
     4021 gcgaccgagt tgctcttgcc cggcgtcaat acgggataat accgcgccac atagcagaac
     4081 tttaaaagtg ctcatcattg gaaaacgttc ttcggggcga aaactctcaa ggatcttacc
     4141 gctgttgaga tccagttcga tgtaacccac tcgtgcaccc aactgatctt cagcatcttt
     4201 tactttcacc agcgtttctg ggtgagcaaa aacaggaagg caaaatgccg caaaaaaggg
     4261 aataagggcg acacggaaat gttgaatact catactcttc ctttttcaat attattgaag
     4321 catttatcag ggttattgtc tcatgagcgg atacatattt gaatgtattt agaaaaataa
     4381 acaaataggg gttccgcgca catttccccg aaaagtgcca cctgacgtct aagaaaccat
     4441 tattatcatg acattaacct ataaaaatag gcgtatcacg aggccctttc gtctcgcgcg
     4501 tttcggtgat gacggtgaaa acctctgaca catgcagctc ccggagacgg tcacagcttg
     4561 tctgtaagcg gatgccggga gcagacaagc ccgtcagggc gcgtcagcgg gtgttggcgg
     4621 gtgtcggggc tggcttaact atgcggcatc agagcagatt gtactgagag tgcaccatat
     4681 gcggtgtgaa ataccgcaca gatgcgtaag gagaaaatac cgcatcaggn nnnnnnnnnn
     4741 nnnnnnnnnn nnnnnnnnnn nnnnnnnnnn nnnnnnnnnn nnnnnnnnnn nnnnnnnnnn
     4801 nnnnnnnnnn nnnnnnnnnn nnnnnnnnnn nnnnnnnnnn nnnnnnnnnn nnncnnnnnn
     4861 nnnnnnnnnn nnnnnnnnnn nnnnnnnnnn nnnnnnnnnn nnnnnnnnnn nnnnnnnnnn
     4921 nnnnnnnnnn nnnnnnnnnn nnnnnannnn nnnnnnnnnn nnnnnnnnnn nnnnnnnnnn
     4981 nnnnnnnnnn nnnnnccttt gacgttggag tccacgttct ttaatagtgg actcttgttc
     5041 caaactggaa caacactcaa ccctatctcg gtctattctt ttgatttata agggattttg
     5101 ccgatttcgg cctattggtt aaaaaatgag ctgatttaac aaaaatttaa cgcgaatttt
     5161 aacaaaatat taacgcttac aatttccatt cgccattcag gctgcgcaac tgttgggaag
     5221 ggcgatcggt gcgggcctct tcgctattac gccagctggc gaaaggggga tgtgctgcaa
     5281 ggcgattaag ttgggtaacg ccagggtttt cccagtcacg acgtt
//
